Addgene plasmid #218901: pGGF-WPRE-G
Purpose: golden gate cloning
Depositing lab: Sven Eyckerman. Depositing organization: Vlaams Instituut voor Biotechnologie (VIB, vzw). Publication: Leveraging a self-cleaving peptide for tailored control in proximity labeling proteomics. Delhaye L, Moschonas GD, Fijalkowska D, Verhee A, De Sutter D, Van de Steene T, De Meyer M, Grzesik H, Van Moortel L, De Bosscher K, Jacobs T, Eyckerman S. Cell Rep Methods. 2024 Jul 15;4(7):100818. doi: 10.1016/j.crmeth.2024.100818. Epub 2024 Jul 9. PubMed 38986614.
Backbone
  Vector backbone: pUC19
  Vector type: Synthetic Biology
Growth in bacteria
  Bacterial resistance: Ampicillin, 100 μg/mL
  Growth temperature: 37°C
  Growth strain: DH5alpha
  Copy number: High Copy
Gene/Insert
  Gene/Insert name: WPRE
  Species: Other
  Cloning method: Golden Gate
  Sequencing primers: 5′ Unknown
Terms and licenses: Academic/Nonprofit Terms; Industry Terms: Not Available to Industry
Depositor comments: Please visit https://doi.org/10.1101/2023.11.03.565112 for bioRxiv preprint.
How to cite: pGGF-WPRE-G was a gift from Sven Eyckerman (Addgene plasmid # 218901 ; http://n2t.net/addgene:218901 ; RRID:Addgene_218901)
