[The description below was written by a language model from this plasmid's Addgene catalogue record and pLannotate feature annotations shown in this document.]
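Description:
pGGF-WPRE-G is a small (about 3.3 kb) Golden Gate part plasmid built on a pUC19 backbone and classed as a synthetic biology vector. It is maintained in E. coli as a high-copy plasmid through the ColE1/pUC-type origin and selected with ampicillin via the β-lactamase gene and its native promoter. The annotation also picks up short fragments of lacI, bom, rop and an RSF origin. These are best read as residual backbone sequence or partial similarity hits rather than functional elements.

The only payload is the woodchuck hepatitis virus posttranscriptional regulatory element (WPRE, roughly 590 bp), an RNA element usually placed in the 3′ untranslated region of a transgene to improve transcript processing and export, which raises expression in mammalian cells, particularly from viral vectors. It sits in the former lacZα cloning region, downstream of the CAP site, lac promoter and lac operator. It is flanked by an SP6 promoter on one side and an inward-facing T7 promoter on the other, and a remnant of lacZα follows. These elements come from the cloning vector and are not intended to drive WPRE function here.

The stated purpose is Golden Gate cloning, so the plasmid serves as a donor module from which the WPRE can be released and assembled in a defined position with other parts into a larger expression construct. The name suggests that the part occupies an F-to-G slot in the assembly scheme, but the record does not give the type IIS enzyme, the overhangs or the destination vectors. The associated publication concerns proximity labeling proteomics using a self-cleaving peptide.
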