Features (pLannotate 1.2.2; 14 found; start..end, strand, type, name):
      1..40      +  rep_origin     RSF ori (fragment): Plasmids containing the RSF 1030 origin of replication can be propagated in E. coli cells that contain additional plasmids with compatible origins.
     42..134     +  CDS            lacI (fragment): lac repressor; lacI; The lac repressor binds to the lac operator to inhibit transcription in E. coli. This inhibition can be relieved by adding lactose or isopropyl-β-D-thiogalactopyranoside (IPTG).
    147..168     +  protein_bind   CAP binding site: CAP binding activates transcription in the presence of cAMP. E. coli catabolite activator protein
    183..213     +  promoter       lac promoter: promoter for the E. coli lac operon
    221..237     +  protein_bind   lac operator: The lac repressor binds to the lac operator to inhibit transcription in E. coli. This inhibition can be relieved by adding lactose or isopropyl-β-D-thiogalactopyranoside (IPTG). lac repressor encoded by lacI
    251..269     +  promoter       SP6 promoter: promoter for bacteriophage SP6 RNA polymerase
    306..894     +  misc_feature   WPRE: woodchuck hepatitis virus posttranscriptional regulatory element
    921..939     -  promoter       T7 promoter: promoter for bacteriophage T7 RNA polymerase
    941..1093    +  CDS            lacZα (fragment): LacZα fragment of β-galactosidase; lacZ fragment
   1099..1198    -  misc_feature   bom (fragment): basis of mobility region from pBR322
   1300..1335    -  CDS            rop (fragment): Rop protein, which maintains plasmids at low copy number; rop
   1430..1534    +  promoter       AmpR promoter: bla
   1535..2395    +  CDS            AmpR: β-lactamase; bla; confers resistance to ampicillin, carbenicillin, and related antibiotics
   2566..3154    +  rep_origin     ori: high-copy-number ColE1/pMB1/pBR322/pUC origin of replication
>Addgene plasmid #218901 | pGGF-WPRE-G | addgene full sequence | sequence record 435068 | Addgene NGS Result
ACGACCGAGCGCAGCGAGTCAGTGAGCGAGGAAGCGGAAGAGCGCCCAATACGCAAACCGCCTCTCCCCG
CGCGTTGGCCGATTCATTAATGCAGCTGGCACGACAGGTTTCCCGACTGGAAAGCGGGCAGTGAGCGCAA
CGCAATTAATGTGAGTTAGCTCACTCATTAGGCACCCCAGGCTTTACACTTTATGCTTCCGGCTCGTATG
TTGTGTGGAATTGTGAGCGGATAACAATTTCACACGAGCTATTTAGGTGACACTATAGAAGTGAAGCTTG
GTCTCAACTATAATCGAATTCCGATAATCAACCTCTGGATTACAAAATTTGTGAAAGATTGACTGGTATT
CTTAACTATGTTGCTCCTTTTACGCTATGTGGATACGCTGCTTTAATGCCTTTGTATCATGCTATTGCTT
CCCGTATGGCTTTCATTTTCTCCTCCTTGTATAAATCCTGGTTGCTGTCTCTTTATGAGGAGTTGTGGCC
CGTTGTCAGGCAACGTGGCGTGGTGTGCACTGTGTTTGCTGACGCAACCCCCACTGGTTGGGGCATTGCC
ACCACCTGTCAGCTCCTTTCCGGGACTTTCGCTTTCCCCCTCCCTATTGCCACGGCGGAACTCATCGCCG
CCTGCCTTGCCCGCTGCTGGACAGGGGCTCGGCTGTTGGGCACTGACAATTCCGTGGTGTTGTCGGGGAA
GCTGACGTCCTTTCCATGGCTGCTCGCCTGTGTTGCCACCTGGATTCTGCGCGGGACGTCCTTCTGCTAC
GTCCCTTCGGCCCTCAATCCAGCGGACCTTCCTTCCCGCGGCCTGCTGCCGGCTCTGCGGCCTCTTCCGC
GTCTTCGCCTTCGCCCTCAGACGAGTCGGATCTCCCTTTGGGCCGCCTCCCCGCATCGGGTATTGAGACC
GAATTCTCGCCCTATAGTGAGTCGTATTACCTGGCCGTCGTTTTACAACGTCGTGACTGGGAAAACCCTG
GCGTTACCCAACTTAATCGCCTTGCAGCACATCCCCCTTTCGCCAGCTGGCGTAATAGCGAAGAGGCCCG
CACCGATCGCCCTTCCCAACAGTTGCGCAGCCTGAATGGCGAATGGCGCCTGATGCGGTATTTTCTCCTT
ACGCATCTGTGCGGTATTTCACACCGCATATGGTGCACTCTCAGTACAATCTGCTCTGATGCCGCATAGT
TAAGCCAGCCCCGACACCCGCCAACACCCGCTGACGCGCCCTGACGGGCTTGTCTGCTCCCGGCATCCGC
TTACAGACAAGCTGTGACCGTCTCCGGGAGCTGCATGTGTCAGAGGTTTTCACCGTCATCACCGAAACGC
GCGAGACGAAAGGGCCTCGTGATACGCCTATTTTTATAGGTTAATGTCATGATAATAATGGTTTCTTAGA
CGTCAGGTGGCACTTTTCGGGGAAATGTGCGCGGAACCCCTATTTGTTTATTTTTCTAAATACATTCAAA
TATGTATCCGCTCATGAGACAATAACCCTGATAAATGCTTCAATAATATTGAAAAAGGAAGAGTATGAGT
ATTCAACATTTCCGTGTCGCCCTTATTCCCTTTTTTGCGGCATTTTGCCTTCCTGTTTTTGCTCACCCAG
AAACGCTGGTGAAAGTAAAAGATGCTGAAGATCAGTTGGGTGCACGAGTGGGTTACATCGAACTGGATCT
CAACAGCGGTAAGATCCTTGAGAGTTTTCGCCCCGAAGAACGTTTTCCAATGATGAGCACTTTTAAAGTT
CTGCTATGTGGCGCGGTATTATCCCGTATTGACGCCGGGCAAGAGCAACTCGGTCGCCGCATACACTATT
CTCAGAATGACTTGGTTGAGTACTCACCAGTCACAGAAAAGCATCTTACGGATGGCATGACAGTAAGAGA
ATTATGCAGTGCTGCCATAACCATGAGTGATAACACTGCGGCCAACTTACTTCTGACAACGATCGGAGGA
CCGAAGGAGCTAACCGCTTTTTTGCACAACATGGGGGATCATGTAACTCGCCTTGATCGTTGGGAACCGG
AGCTGAATGAAGCCATACCAAACGACGAGCGTGACACCACGATGCCTGTAGCAATGGCAACAACGTTGCG
CAAACTATTAACTGGCGAACTACTTACTCTAGCTTCCCGGCAACAATTAATAGACTGGATGGAGGCGGAT
AAAGTTGCAGGACCACTTCTGCGCTCGGCCCTTCCGGCTGGCTGGTTTATTGCTGATAAATCTGGAGCCG
GTGAGCGTGGCTCTCGAGGTATCATTGCAGCACTGGGGCCAGATGGTAAGCCCTCCCGTATCGTAGTTAT
CTACACGACGGGGAGTCAGGCAACTATGGATGAACGAAATAGACAGATCGCTGAGATAGGTGCCTCACTG
ATTAAGCATTGGTAACTGTCAGACCAAGTTTACTCATATATACTTTAGATTGATTTAAAACTTCATTTTT
AATTTAAAAGGATCTAGGTGAAGATCCTTTTTGATAATCTCATGACCAAAATCCCTTAACGTGAGTTTTC
GTTCCACTGAGCGTCAGACCCCGTAGAAAAGATCAAAGGATCTTCTTGAGATCCTTTTTTTCTGCGCGTA
ATCTGCTGCTTGCAAACAAAAAAACCACCGCTACCAGCGGTGGTTTGTTTGCCGGATCAAGAGCTACCAA
CTCTTTTTCCGAAGGTAACTGGCTTCAGCAGAGCGCAGATACCAAATACTGTTCTTCTAGTGTAGCCGTA
GTTAGGCCACCACTTCAAGAACTCTGTAGCACCGCCTACATACCTCGCTCTGCTAATCCTGTTACCAGTG
GCTGCTGCCAGTGGCGATAAGTCGTGTCTTACCGGGTTGGACTCAAGACGATAGTTACCGGATAAGGCGC
AGCGGTCGGGCTGAACGGGGGGTTCGTGCACACAGCCCAGCTTGGAGCGAACGACCTACACCGAACTGAG
ATACCTACAGCGTGAGCTATGAGAAAGCGCCACGCTTCCCGAAGGGAGAAAGGCGGACAGGTATCCGGTA
AGCGGCAGGGTCGGAACAGGAGAGCGCACGAGGGAGCTTCCAGGGGGAAACGCCTGGTATCTTTATAGTC
CTGTCGGGTTTCGCCACCTCTGACTTGAGCGTCGATTTTTGTGATGCTCGTCAGGGGGGCGGAGCCTATG
GAAAAACGCCAGCAACGCGGCCTTTTTACGGTTCCTGGCCTTTTGCTGGCCTTTTGCTCACATGTTCTTT
CCTGCGTTATCCCCTGATTCTGTGGATAACCGTATTACCGCCTTTGAGTGAGCTGATACCGCTCGCCGCA
GCCGA
